Addgene plasmid #196473: pQE80l AEC
Purpose: Protein expression of SpyTag-ELP-CarHC
Depositing lab: Fei Sun. Depositing organization: Hong Kong University of Science and Technology. Publication: Dynamically Tunable, Macroscopic Molecular Networks Enabled by Cellular Synthesis of 4-Arm Star-like Proteins. Yang Z, Yang Y, Wang M, Wang T, Fok HKF, Jiang B, Xiao W, Kou S, Guo Y, Yan Y, Deng X, Zhang W-B, Sun F. Matter (2020) 2, 233–249 10.1016/j.matt.2019.09.013.
Backbone
  Vector backbone: pQE80l
  Vector type: Bacterial Expression
Growth in bacteria
  Bacterial resistance: Ampicillin, 100 μg/mL
  Growth temperature: 37°C
  Growth strain: DH5alpha
  Copy number: High Copy
Gene/Insert
  Gene/Insert name: AEC (alt name: SpyTag-ELP-CarHC)
  Species: Other
  Promoter: T7
  Cloning method: Restriction Enzyme; 5′ cloning site Unknown (unknown if destroyed)
Terms and licenses: Academic/Nonprofit Terms; Industry Terms: Not Available to Industry
How to cite: pQE80l AEC was a gift from Fei Sun (Addgene plasmid # 196473 ; http://n2t.net/addgene:196473 ; RRID:Addgene_196473)
