[The description below was written by a language model from this plasmid's Addgene catalogue record and pLannotate feature annotations shown in this document.]
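Description:
pQE80l AEC is a bacterial expression plasmid built on the pQE80l backbone for producing the fusion protein "AEC", i.e. SpyTag-ELP-CarHC, in E. coli. It replicates from a high-copy ColE1/pMB1-type origin (with the pBR322 bom region and only a fragment of rop) and is selected with ampicillin through the bla gene and its own promoter. The feature table also shows a cat (chloramphenicol acetyltransferase) coding sequence with a partial cat promoter downstream of the expression cassette, but the catalogue lists only ampicillin as the selection.

The catalogue entry gives the promoter as T7, but the annotated sequence shows a phage T5 promoter with an embedded lac operator followed by a second lac operator, and no T7 promoter is annotated. A T5/lacO promoter is read by the host E. coli RNA polymerase. The plasmid carries its own lacI gene under the lacIq promoter, so the cassette is repressed until lactose or IPTG is added. A short match to a composite tag that includes 6xHis sits near the start of the open reading frame, probably reflecting a His tag, though the record does not confirm this. Within the insert, only the carH fragment from Thermus thermophilus is annotated, corresponding to the CarHC portion. The SpyTag and elastin-like polypeptide segments named in the catalogue are not picked up by the annotation. Lambda t0 follows the insert and rrnB T1 follows cat.

The stated purpose is recombinant protein expression. The associated publication title concerns tunable molecular networks assembled from star-like proteins, which suggests use as a protein material building block.
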