Features (pLannotate 1.2.2; 18 found; start..end, strand, type, name):
     82..126     +  promoter       T5 promoter: bacteriophage T5 promoter for E. coli RNA polymerase, with embedded lac operator
    134..150     +  protein_bind   lac operator: The lac repressor binds to the lac operator to inhibit transcription in E. coli. This inhibition can be relieved by adding lactose or isopropyl-β-D-thiogalactopyranoside (IPTG). lac repressor encoded by lacI
    202..218     +  CDS            capTEV™ (fragment): composite tag for in vivo biotinylation, TEV protease cleavage, and 6xHis tagging
    517..1134    +  CDS            carH (fragment): CARH_THET8 - Experimental evidence at protein level: Swiss-Prot protein existence level 1. Negative regulator of genes involved in carotenoid biosynthesis. From Thermus thermophilus (strain ATCC 27634 / DSM 579 / HB8).
   1454..1472    +  CDS            SET1 (fragment): solubility-enhancement tag derived from T7 phage gene 10B
   1492..1586    +  terminator     lambda t0 terminator: transcription terminator from phage lambda
   1601..1629    +  promoter       cat promoter (fragment): promoter of the E. coli cat gene encoding chloramphenicol acetyltransferase
   1630..2286    +  CDS            cat: CAT_ECOLX - Experimental evidence at protein level: Swiss-Prot protein existence level 1. This enzyme is an effector of chloramphenicol resistance in bacteria. From Escherichia coli. This protein is used as a marker in many commonly used cloning vectors, such as pACYC184.
   2354..2440    +  terminator     rrnB T1 terminator: Escherichia coli rrnB; transcription terminator T1 from the E. coli rrnB gene
   2463..2480    -  promoter       tet promoter (fragment): E. coli promoter for tetracycline efflux protein gene
   2499..2520    -  protein_bind   CAP binding site: CAP binding activates transcription in the presence of cAMP. E. coli catabolite activator protein
   2533..3615    -  CDS            lacI: lac repressor; lacI; The lac repressor binds to the lac operator to inhibit transcription in E. coli. This inhibition can be relieved by adding lactose or isopropyl-β-D-thiogalactopyranoside (IPTG).
   3616..3693    -  promoter       lacIq promoter: lacI (mutant); In the lacIq allele, a single base change in the promoter boosts expression of the lacI gene about 10-fold.
   3742..3783    +  CDS            rop (fragment): Rop protein, which maintains plasmids at low copy number; rop
   3885..4025    +  misc_feature   bom: basis of mobility region from pBR322
   4211..4799    -  rep_origin     ori: high-copy-number ColE1/pMB1/pBR322/pUC origin of replication
   4970..5830    -  CDS            AmpR: β-lactamase; bla; confers resistance to ampicillin, carbenicillin, and related antibiotics
   5831..5935    -  promoter       AmpR promoter: bla
>Addgene plasmid #196473 | pQE80l AEC | addgene full sequence | sequence record 387239 | Addgene NGS Result
GTCTAAGAAACCATTATTATCATGACATTAACCTATAAAAATAGGCGTATCACGAGGCCCTTTCGTCTTC
ACCTTGAGAAATCATAAAAAATTTATTTGCTTTGTGAGCGGATAACAATTATAATAGATTCAATTGTGAG
CGGATAACAATTTCACACAGAATTCATTAAAGAGGAGAAATTAACTATGAAAGGCAGCAGCCATCATCAT
CATCATCACGTCGACGCCCATATTGTCATGGTTGATGCATACAAGCCGACGAAGCTCGACGGCCACGGCG
TGGGTGTTCCGGGCGTCGGTGTGCCGGGTGTGGGTGTGCCGGGCGAAGGTGTGCCGGGCGTCGGTGTGCC
GGGTGTTGGTGTTCCGGGCGTTGGTGTGCCGGGCGTTGGCGTGCCGGGCGAGGGTGTGCCGGGCGTTGGT
GTTCCGGGCGTGGGTGTGCCGGGCGTGGGCGTGCCGGGCGTCGGTGTTCCGGGCGAGGGTGTGCCGGGCG
TAGGTGTGCCGGGCGTTGGTGAGCTCCCAGAAGATCTGGGCACCGGCCTGCTGGAAGCACTGCTGCGCGG
TGATCTGGCGGGCGCCGAAGCTCTGTTTCGTCGTGGCCTGCGTTTCTGGGGCCCGGAAGGCGTTCTGGAG
CACCTGCTGCTGCCGGTGCTGCGTGAAGTGGGCGAAGCTTGGCACCGTGGTGAAATCGGCGTTGCAGAAG
AACACCTGGCGAGCACCTTCCTGCGCGCGCGTCTGCAGGAGCTGCTGGACCTGGCAGGTTTCCCGCCGGG
TCCGCCGGTCCTGGTGACTACGCCGCCGGGCGAACGCCACGAAATCGGTGCGATGCTGGCGGCGTACCAT
CTGCGTCGTAAGGGCGTCCCGGCGCTGTATCTGGGCCCGGATACTCCGCTGCCGGACCTGCGTGCACTGG
CGCGCCGCCTGGGTGCAGGCGCGGTCGTGCTGTCTGCTGTTCTGAGCGAACCGCTGCGTGCTCTGCCTGA
CGGTGCCCTGAAAGATCTGGCACCGCGTGTTTTCCTGGGCGGCCAGGGCGCAGGCCCGGAAGAGGCACGC
CGTCTGGGTGCCGAATACATGGAAGACCTGAAAGGCCTGGCTGAAGCGCTGTGGCTGCCGCGCGGTCCGG
AAAAAGAAGCAATCTAAACTAGTGTGCCGGGCGTCGGCGTGCCGGGCGTAGGTGTTCCGGGCGAGGGTGT
TCCGGGCGTTGGTGTGCCGGGCGTCGGCGTGCCGGGCGTGGGTGTTCCGGGCGTAGGTGTGCCGGGCGAG
GGTGTGCCGGGCGTGGGCGTGCCGGGCGTAGGTGTTCCGGGCGTAGGTGTTCCGGGCGTAGGTGTTCCGG
GTGAAGGCGTGCCGGGCGTTGGTGTGCCGGGTGTGGGCGTGCCGGGCGGGCTGCTCGACGCCCATATTGT
CATGGTTGATGCATACAAGCCGACGAAGCTCGAGTGGAAGAAATAAGGATCCGGCTGCTAACAAAGCCCG
AAGCTTAATTAGCTGAGCTTGGACTCCTGTTGATAGATCCAGTAATGACCTCAGAACTCCATCTGGATTT
GTTCAGAACGCTCGGTTGCCGCCGGGCGTTTTTTATTGGTGAGAATCCAAGCCAGCTTGGCGAGATTTTC
AGGAGCTAAGGAAGCTAAAATGGAGAAAAAAATCACTGGATATACCACCGTTGATATATCCCAATGGCAT
CGTAAAGAACATTTTGAGGCATTTCAGTCAGTTGCTCAATGTACCTATAACCAGACCGTTCAGCTGGATA
TTACGGCCTTTTTAAAGACCGTAAAGAAAAATAAGCACAAGTTTTATCCGGCCTTTATTCACATTCTTGC
CCGCCTGATGAATGCTCATCCGGAATTTCGTATGGCAATGAAAGACGGTGAGCTGGTGATATGGGATAGT
GTTCACCCTTGTTACACCGTTTTCCATGAGCAAACTGAAACGTTTTCATCGCTCTGGAGTGAATACCACG
ACGATTTCCGGCAGTTTCTACACATATATTCGCAAGATGTGGCGTGTTACGGTGAAAACCTGGCCTATTT
CCCTAAAGGGTTTATTGAGAATATGTTTTTCGTCTCAGCCAATCCCTGGGTGAGTTTCACCAGTTTTGAT
TTAAACGTGGCCAATATGGACAACTTCTTCGCCCCCGTTTTCACCATGGGCAAATATTATACGCAAGGCG
ACAAGGTGCTGATGCCGCTGGCGATTCAGGTTCATCATGCCGTTTGTGATGGCTTCCATGTCGGCAGAAT
GCTTAATGAATTACAACAGTACTGCGATGAGTGGCAGGGCGGGGCGTAATTTTTTTAAGGCAGTTATTGG
TGCCCTTAAACGCCTGGGGTAATGACTCTCTAGCTTGAGGCATCAAATAAAACGAAAGGCTCAGTCGAAA
GACTGGGCCTTTCGTTTTATCTGTTGTTTGTCGGTGAACGCTCTCCTGAGTAGGACAAATCCGCCCTCTA
GATTACGTGCAGTCGATGATAAGCTGTCAAACATGAGAATTGTGCCTAATGAGTGAGCTAACTTACATTA
ATTGCGTTGCGCTCACTGCCCGCTTTCCAGTCGGGAAACCTGTCGTGCCAGCTGCATTAATGAATCGGCC
AACGCGCGGGGAGAGGCGGTTTGCGTATTGGGCGCCAGGGTGGTTTTTCTTTTCACCAGTGAGACGGGCA
ACAGCTGATTGCCCTTCACCGCCTGGCCCTGAGAGAGTTGCAGCAAGCGGTCCACGCTGGTTTGCCCCAG
CAGGCGAAAATCCTGTTTGATGGTGGTTAACGGCGGGATATAACATGAGCTGTCTTCGGTATCGTCGTAT
CCCACTACCGAGATATCCGCACCAACGCGCAGCCCGGACTCGGTAATGGCGCGCATTGCGCCCAGCGCCA
TCTGATCGTTGGCAACCAGCATCGCAGTGGGAACGATGCCCTCATTCAGCATTTGCATGGTTTGTTGAAA
ACCGGACATGGCACTCCAGTCGCCTTCCCGTTCCGCTATCGGCTGAATTTGATTGCGAGTGAGATATTTA
TGCCAGCCAGCCAGACGCAGACGCGCCGAGACAGAACTTAATGGGCCCGCTAACAGCGCGATTTGCTGGT
GACCCAATGCGACCAGATGCTCCACGCCCAGTCGCGTACCGTCTTCATGGGAGAAAATAATACTGTTGAT
GGGTGTCTGGTCAGAGACATCAAGAAATAACGCCGGAACATTAGTGCAGGCAGCTTCCACAGCAATGGCA
TCCTGGTCATCCAGCGGATAGTTAATGATCAGCCCACTGACGCGTTGCGCGAGAAGATTGTGCACCGCCG
CTTTACAGGCTTCGACGCCGCTTCGTTCTACCATCGACACCACCACGCTGGCACCCAGTTGATCGGCGCG
AGATTTAATCGCCGCGACAATTTGCGACGGCGCGTGCAGGGCCAGACTGGAGGTGGCAACGCCAATCAGC
AACGACTGTTTGCCCGCCAGTTGTTGTGCCACGCGGTTGGGAATGTAATTCAGCTCCGCCATCGCCGCTT
CCACTTTTTCCCGCGTTTTCGCAGAAACGTGGCTGGCCTGGTTCACCACGCGGGAAACGGTCTGATAAGA
GACACCGGCATACTCTGCGACATCGTATAACGTTACTGGTTTCACATTCACCACCCTGAATTGACTCTCT
TCCGGGCGCTATCATGCCATACCGCGAAAGGTTTTGCACCATTCGATGGTGTCGGAATTTCGGGCAGCGT
TGGGTCCTGGCCACGGGTGCGCATGATCTAGAGCTGCCTCGCGCGTTTCGGTGATGACGGTGAAAACCTC
TGACACATGCAGCTCCCGGAGACGGTCACAGCTTGTCTGTAAGCGGATGCCGGGAGCAGACAAGCCCGTC
AGGGCGCGTCAGCGGGTGTTGGCGGGTGTCGGGGCGCAGCCATGACCCAGTCACGTAGCGATAGCGGAGT
GTATACTGGCTTAACTATGCGGCATCAGAGCAGATTGTACTGAGAGTGCACCATATGCGGTGTGAAATAC
CGCACAGATGCGTAAGGAGAAAATACCGCATCAGGCGCTCTTCCGCTTCCTCGCTCACTGACTCGCTGCG
CTCGGTCGTTCGGCTGCGGCGAGCGGTATCAGCTCACTCAAAGGCGGTAATACGGTTATCCACAGAATCA
GGGGATAACGCAGGAAAGAACATGTGAGCAAAAGGCCAGCAAAAGGCCAGGAACCGTAAAAAGGCCGCGT
TGCTGGCGTTTTTCCATAGGCTCCGCCCCCCTGACGAGCATCACAAAAATCGACGCTCAAGTCAGAGGTG
GCGAAACCCGACAGGACTATAAAGATACCAGGCGTTTCCCCCTGGAAGCTCCCTCGTGCGCTCTCCTGTT
CCGACCCTGCCGCTTACCGGATACCTGTCCGCCTTTCTCCCTTCGGGAAGCGTGGCGCTTTCTCATAGCT
CACGCTGTAGGTATCTCAGTTCGGTGTAGGTCGTTCGCTCCAAGCTGGGCTGTGTGCACGAACCCCCCGT
TCAGCCCGACCGCTGCGCCTTATCCGGTAACTATCGTCTTGAGTCCAACCCGGTAAGACACGACTTATCG
CCACTGGCAGCAGCCACTGGTAACAGGATTAGCAGAGCGAGGTATGTAGGCGGTGCTACAGAGTTCTTGA
AGTGGTGGCCTAACTACGGCTACACTAGAAGGACAGTATTTGGTATCTGCGCTCTGCTGAAGCCAGTTAC
CTTCGGAAAAAGAGTTGGTAGCTCTTGATCCGGCAAACAAACCACCGCTGGTAGCGGTGGTTTTTTTGTT
TGCAAGCAGCAGATTACGCGCAGAAAAAAAGGATCTCAAGAAGATCCTTTGATCTTTTCTACGGGGTCTG
ACGCTCAGTGGAACGAAAACTCACGTTAAGGGATTTTGGTCATGAGATTATCAAAAAGGATCTTCACCTA
GATCCTTTTAAATTAAAAATGAAGTTTTAAATCAATCTAAAGTATATATGAGTAAACTTGGTCTGACAGT
TACCAATGCTTAATCAGTGAGGCACCTATCTCAGCGATCTGTCTATTTCGTTCATCCATAGTTGCCTGAC
TCCCCGTCGTGTAGATAACTACGATACGGGAGGGCTTACCATCTGGCCCCAGTGCTGCAATGATACCGCG
AGACCCACGCTCACCGGCTCCAGATTTATCAGCAATAAACCAGCCAGCCGGAAGGGCCGAGCGCAGAAGT
GGTCCTGCAACTTTATCCGCCTCCATCCAGTCTATTAATTGTTGCCGGGAAGCTAGAGTAAGTAGTTCGC
CAGTTAATAGTTTGCGCAACGTTGTTGCCATTGCTACAGGCATCGTGGTGTCACGCTCGTCGTTTGGTAT
GGCTTCATTCAGCTCCGGTTCCCAACGATCAAGGCGAGTTACATGATCCCCCATGTTGTGCAAAAAAGCG
GTTAGCTCCTTCGGTCCTCCGATCGTTGTCAGAAGTAAGTTGGCCGCAGTGTTATCACTCATGGTTATGG
CAGCACTGCATAATTCTCTTACTGTCATGCCATCCGTAAGATGCTTTTCTGTGACTGGTGAGTACTCAAC
CAAGTCATTCTGAGAATAGTGTATGCGGCGACCGAGTTGCTCTTGCCCGGCGTCAATACGGGATAATACC
GCGCCACATAGCAGAACTTTAAAAGTGCTCATCATTGGAAAACGTTCTTCGGGGCGAAAACTCTCAAGGA
TCTTACCGCTGTTGAGATCCAGTTCGATGTAACCCACTCGTGCACCCAACTGATCTTCAGCATCTTTTAC
TTTCACCAGCGTTTCTGGGTGAGCAAAAACAGGAAGGCAAAATGCCGCAAAAAAGGGAATAAGGGCGACA
CGGAAATGTTGAATACTCATACTCTTCCTTTTTCAATATTATTGAAGCATTTATCAGGGTTATTGTCTCA
TGAGCGGATACATATTTGAATGTATTTAGAAAAATAAACAAATAGGGGTTCCGCGCACATTTCCCCGAAA
AGTGCCACCTGAC
